Addgene plasmid #112104: pEGFP-N1 Dynamin1 T292A L293A P294A
Purpose: Mammalian expression plasmid of GFP-tagged Dynamin protein.
Depositing lab: Justin Taraska. Depositing organization: National Heart, Lung, and Blood Institute (NHLBI). Publication: Cryo-EM of the dynamin polymer assembled on lipid membrane. Kong L, Sochacki KA, Wang H, Fang S, Canagarajah B, Kehr AD, Rice WJ, Strub MP, Taraska JW, Hinshaw JE. Nature. 2018 Aug;560(7717):258-262. doi: 10.1038/s41586-018-0378-6. Epub 2018 Aug 1. PubMed 30069048.
Backbone
  Vector backbone: pEGFP-N1
  Backbone manufacturer: Clontech
  Vector type: Mammalian Expression
Growth in bacteria
  Bacterial resistance: Kanamycin, 50 μg/mL
  Growth temperature: 37°C
  Growth strain: DH5alpha
  Copy number: High Copy
Gene/Insert
  Gene/Insert name: Dynamin1
  Species: H. sapiens (human)
  Mutation: T292A L293A P294A
  Entrez Gene: DNM1 (a.k.a. DEE31, DNM, EIEE31)
  Promoter: CMV
  Tag / fusion protein: EGFP (C terminal on backbone)
  Cloning method: Unknown
  Sequencing primers: 5′ CMV-F; 3′ SV40-pArev
Terms and licenses: Academic/Nonprofit Terms; Industry Terms: Not Available to Industry
How to cite: pEGFP-N1 Dynamin1 T292A L293A P294A was a gift from Justin Taraska (Addgene plasmid # 112104 ; http://n2t.net/addgene:112104 ; RRID:Addgene_112104)
