[The description below was written by a language model from this plasmid's Addgene catalogue record and pLannotate feature annotations shown in this document.]
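Description:
pEGFP-N1 Dynamin1 T292A L293A P294A is a 7.3 kb mammalian expression plasmid built on the Clontech pEGFP-N1 backbone. It carries the human dynamin 1 (DNM1) coding sequence with three consecutive alanine substitutions at residues T292, L293 and P294. The DNM1 open reading frame sits in the multiple cloning site downstream of the human cytomegalovirus immediate-early enhancer and promoter. A short stretch of remaining polylinker joins it to EGFP, so the protein is produced with a C-terminal EGFP tag. The transcript is terminated by the SV40 polyadenylation signal.

The plasmid replicates in E. coli at high copy from a ColE1/pUC-type origin and is selected with kanamycin. The Tn5 aminoglycoside phosphotransferase gene (NeoR/KanR) lies behind a tandem arrangement of a bacterial bla promoter and the SV40 enhancer/early promoter, and is followed by the HSV TK polyadenylation signal. The same marker therefore gives kanamycin resistance in bacteria and G418 resistance in transfected mammalian cells. An f1 origin is also present, which allows single-stranded DNA production. The small large T antigen, ble and bGH poly(A) fragments in the annotation are partial matches in the backbone sequence, not functional cassettes.

Two full-length sequence records, one from the depositor and one from repository sequencing, are the same length and show the same feature order, offset by only a few bases in numbering. The stated purpose is mammalian expression of GFP-tagged dynamin. The associated publication concerns the cryo-EM structure of the dynamin polymer assembled on lipid membrane, which suggests the triple-alanine mutant was made to test the role of these residues. The record does not state their function or the mutant's phenotype.
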