Features (pLannotate 1.2.2; 16 found; start..end, strand, type, name):
     61..364     +  enhancer       CMV enhancer: human cytomegalovirus immediate early enhancer
    365..568     +  promoter       CMV promoter: human cytomegalovirus (CMV) immediate early promoter
    591..613     +  misc_feature   MCS (fragment): multiple cloning site
    619..3207    +  CDS            DNM1: DYN1_HUMAN - Also known as DNM. Experimental evidence at protein level: Swiss-Prot protein existence level 1. Microtubule-associated force-producing protein involved in producing microtubule bundles and able to bind and hydrolyze GTP. Most probably involved in vesicular trafficking processes. Involved in receptor-mediated endocytosis. From Homo sapiens (Human).
   3207..3251    +  misc_feature   MCS (fragment): multiple cloning site
   3265..3984    +  CDS            EGFP: the original enhanced GFP (Yang et al., 1996) mammalian codon-optimized
   4001..4084    +  CDS            large T antigen (fragment): large T antigen from SV40 (simian virus 40)
   4107..4228    +  polyA_signal   SV40 poly(A) signal: SV40 polyadenylation signal
   4262..4690    -  rep_origin     f1 ori (sequence partly withheld): f1 bacteriophage origin of replication; arrow indicates direction of (+) strand synthesis
   4717..4821    +  promoter       AmpR promoter: bla
   4823..5180    +  promoter       SV40 promoter: SV40 enhancer and early promoter
   5215..6009    +  CDS            NeoR/KanR: aminoglycoside phosphotransferase from Tn5; aph(3')-II (or nptII); confers resistance to neomycin, kanamycin, and G418 (Geneticin®)
   6030..6182    +  CDS            ble (fragment): BLE_KLEPN - Experimental evidence at protein level: Swiss-Prot protein existence level 1. Binding protein with a strong affinity to the bleomycin family of antibiotics. Binds to CL990; an antimitotic-antibiotic compound. From Klebsiella pneumoniae.
   6241..6288    +  polyA_signal   HSV TK poly(A) signal: herpes simplex virus thymidine kinase polyadenylation signal (Cole and Stacy, 1985)
   6379..6395    -  polyA_signal   bGH poly(A) signal (fragment): bovine growth hormone polyadenylation signal
   6617..7205    +  rep_origin     ori: high-copy-number ColE1/pMB1/pBR322/pUC origin of replication
>Addgene plasmid #112104 | pEGFP-N1 Dynamin1 T292A L293A P294A | depositor full sequence | sequence record 211029 | Full Sequence
TAGTTATTAATAGTAATCAATTACGGGGTCATTAGTTCATAGCCCATATATGGAGTTCCGCGTTACATAA
CTTACGGTAAATGGCCCGCCTGGCTGACCGCCCAACGACCCCCGCCCATTGACGTCAATAATGACGTATG
TTCCCATAGTAACGCCAATAGGGACTTTCCATTGACGTCAATGGGTGGAGTATTTACGGTAAACTGCCCA
CTTGGCAGTACATCAAGTGTATCATATGCCAAGTACGCCCCCTATTGACGTCAATGACGGTAAATGGCCC
GCCTGGCATTATGCCCAGTACATGACCTTATGGGACTTTCCTACTTGGCAGTACATCTACGTATTAGTCA
TCGCTATTACCATGGTGATGCGGTTTTGGCAGTACATCAATGGGCGTGGATAGCGGTTTGACTCACGGGG
ATTTCCAAGTCTCCACCCCATTGACGTCAATGGGAGTTTGTTTTGGCACCAAAATCAACGGGACTTTCCA
AAATGTCGTAACAACTCCGCCCCATTGACGCAAATGGGCGGTAGGCGTGTACGGTGGGAGGTCTATATAA
GCAGAGCTGGTTTAGTGAACCGTCAGATCCGCTAGCGCTACCGGACTCAGATCCTGCCATGGGCAACCGC
GGCATGGAAGATCTCATCCCGCTGGTCAACCGGCTGCAAGACGCCTTCTCTGCCATCGGCCAGAACGCGG
ACCTCGACCTGCCGCAGATCGCTGTGGTGGGCGGCCAGAGCGCCGGCAAGAGCTCGGTGCTCGAGAATTT
CGTAGGCAGGGACTTCTTGCCTCGAGGATCTGGCATTGTTACCCGACGTCCCCTGGTCTTGCAGCTGGTC
AATGCAACCACAGAATATGCCGAGTTCCTGCACTGCAAGGGAAAGAAATTCACCGACTTCGAGGAGGTGC
GCCTTGAGATCGAGGCCGAGACCGACAGGGTCACCGGCACCAACAAGGGCATCTCGCCGGTGCCTATCAA
CCTCCGCGTCTACTCGCCGCACGTGCTGAACCTGACCCTGGTGGACCTGCCCGGAATGACCAAGGTCCCG
GTGGGGGACCAACCTCCCGACATCGAGTTCCAGATCCGAGACATGCTTATGCAGTTTGTCACCAAGGAGA
ACTGCCTCATCCTGGCCGTGTCCCCCGCCAACTCTGACCTGGCCAATTCTGACGCCCTCAAGGTCGCCAA
GGAGGTGGACCCCCAGGGCCAGCGCACCATCGGGGTCATCACCAAGCTGGACCTGATGGACGAGGGCACA
GATGCCCGTGATGTGCTGGAGAACAAGCTGCTCCCCCTGCGCAGAGGCTACATTGGAGTGGTGAACCGGA
GCCAGAAGGACATTGATGGCAAGAAGGACATTACCGCCGCCTTGGCTGCTGAACGAAAGTTCTTCCTCTC
CCATCCATCTTATCGCCACTTGGCTGACCGTATGGGCACGCCCTACCTGCAGAAGGTCCTCAATCAGCAA
CTGACGAACCACATCCGGGACGCCGCCGCCGGGCTGCGGAACAAGCTGCAGAGCCAGCTACTGTCCATTG
AGAAGGAGGTGGAGGAATACAAGAACTTCCGCCCTGATGACCCAGCTCGCAAGACCAAGGCCCTGCTGCA
GATGGTCCAGCAGTTTGCCGTAGACTTTGAGAAGCGCATTGAGGGCTCAGGAGATCAGATCGACACCTAC
GAACTGTCAGGGGGAGCCCGCATTAACCGAATCTTCCACGAGCGCTTCCCTTTCGAGCTGGTCAAGATGG
AGTTTGATGAGAAGGAACTCCGAAGGGAGATCAGCTATGCTATCAAGAATATCCATGGCATTAGAACGGG
GCTGTTTACCCCAGACATGGCCTTTGAGACCATTGTGAAAAAGCAGGTGAAGAAGATCCGAGAACCGTGT
CTCAAGTGTGTGGACATGGTTATCTCGGAGCTAATCAGCACCGTTAGACAGTGCACCAAGAAGCTCCAGC
AGTACCCGCGGCTACGGGAGGAGATGGAGCGCATCGTGACCACCCACATCCGGGAGCGCGAGGGCCGCAC
TAAGGAGCAGGTCATGCTTCTCATCGATATCGAGCTGGCTTACATGAACACCAACCATGAGGACTTCATA
GGCTTTGCCAATGCTCAGCAGAGGAGCAACCAGATGAACAAGAAGAAGACTTCAGGGAACCAGGATGAGA
TTCTGGTCATCCGCAAGGGCTGGCTGACTATCAATAATATTGGCATCATGAAAGGGGGCTCCAAGGAGTA
CTGGTTTGTGCTGACTGCTGAGAATCTGTCCTGGTACAAGGATGATGAGGAGAAAGAGAAGAAATACATG
CTGTCTGTGGACAACCTCAAGCTGCGGGACGTGGAGAAGGGCTTTATGTCGAGCAAGCATATCTTTGCCC
TCTTTAACACGGAGCAGAGGAATGTCTACAAGGATTATCGGCAGCTGGAGCTAGCCTGTGAGACACAGGA
GGAGGTGGACAGCTGGAAGGCCTCCTTCCTGAGGGCTGGCGTGTACCCTGAGCGTGTTGGGGACAAAGAG
AAAGCCAGCGAGACCGAGGAGAATGGCTCCGACAGCTTCATGCATTCCATGGACCCACAGCTGGAACGGC
AAGTGGAGACCATCCGGAATCTTGTGGACTCATACATGGCCATTGTCAACAAGACCGTGAGGGACCTCAT
GCCCAAGACCATCATGCACCTCATGATTAACAATACCAAGGAGTTCATCTTCTCGGAGCTGCTGGCCAAC
CTGTACTCGTGTGGGGACCAGAACACGCTGATGGAGGAGTCGGCGGAGCAGGCACAGCGGCGCGACGAGA
TGCTGCGCATGTACCACGCACTGAAGGAGGCGCTCAGCATCATCGGCAACATCAACACGACCACCGTCAG
CACGCCCATGCCCCCGCCCGTGGACGACTCCTGGCTGCAGGTGCAGAGCGTACCGGCCGGACGCAGGTCG
CCCACGTCCAGCCCCACGCCGCAGCGCCGAGCCCCCGCCGTGCCCCCAGCCCGGCCCGGGTCGCGGGGCC
CTGCTCCTGGGCCTCCGCCTGCTGGGTCCGCCCTGGGGGGGGCGCCCCCCGTGCCCTCCAGGCCGGGGGC
TTCCCCTGACCCTTTCGGCCCTCCCCCTCAGGTGCCCTCGCGCCCCAACCGCGCCCCGCCCGGGGTCCCC
AGCCGATCGGGTCAGGCAAGTCCATCCCGTCCTGAGAGCCCCAGGCCCCCCTTCGACAAGCTTCGAATTC
TGCAGTCGACGGTACCGCGGGCCCGGGATCCACCGGTCGCCACCATGGTGAGCAAGGGCGAGGAGCTGTT
CACCGGGGTGGTGCCCATCCTGGTCGAGCTGGACGGCGACGTAAACGGCCACAAGTTCAGCGTGTCCGGC
GAGGGCGAGGGCGATGCCACCTACGGCAAGCTGACCCTGAAGTTCATCTGCACCACCGGCAAGCTGCCCG
TGCCCTGGCCCACCCTCGTGACCACCCTGACCTACGGCGTGCAGTGCTTCAGCCGCTACCCCGACCACAT
GAAGCAGCACGACTTCTTCAAGTCCGCCATGCCCGAAGGCTACGTCCAGGAGCGCACCATCTTCTTCAAG
GACGACGGCAACTACAAGACCCGCGCCGAGGTGAAGTTCGAGGGCGACACCCTGGTGAACCGCATCGAGC
TGAAGGGCATCGACTTCAAGGAGGACGGCAACATCCTGGGGCACAAGCTGGAGTACAACTACAACAGCCA
CAACGTCTATATCATGGCCGACAAGCAGAAGAACGGCATCAAGGTGAACTTCAAGATCCGCCACAACATC
GAGGACGGCAGCGTGCAGCTCGCCGACCACTACCAGCAGAACACCCCCATCGGCGACGGCCCCGTGCTGC
TGCCCGACAACCACTACCTGAGCACCCAGTCCGCCCTGAGCAAAGACCCCAACGAGAAGCGCGATCACAT
GGTCCTGCTGGAGTTCGTGACCGCCGCCGGGATCACTCTCGGCATGGACGAGCTGTACAAGTAAAGCGGC
CGCGACTCTAGATCATAATCAGCCATACCACATTTGTAGAGGTTTTACTTGCTTTAAAAAACCTCCCACA
CCTCCCCCTGAACCTGAAACATAAAATGAATGCAATTGTTGTTGTTAACTTGTTTATTGCAGCTTATAAT
GGTTACAAATAAAGCAATAGCATCACAAATTTCACAAATAAAGCATTTTTTTCACTGCATTCTAGTTGTG
GTTTGTCCAAACTCATCAATGTATCTTAAGGCGTAAATTGTAAGCGTTAATATTTTGTTAAAATTCGCGT
TAAATTTTTGTTAAATCAGCTCATTTTTTAACCAATAGGCCGAAATCGGCAAAATCCCTTATAAATCAAA
AGAATAGACCGAGATAGGGT
[37 nt withheld, positions 4361-4397]
AAAGAACGTGGACTCCAACGTCAAAGG
[49 nt withheld, positions 4425-4473]
T
[91 nt withheld, positions 4475-4565]
G
[124 nt withheld, positions 4567-4690]
CAGGTGGCACTTTTCGGGGAAATGTGCGCGGAACCCCTATTTGTTTATTTTTCTAAATACATTCAAATAT
GTATCCGCTCATGAGACAATAACCCTGATAAATGCTTCAATAATATTGAAAAAGGAAGAGTCCTGAGGCG
GAAAGAACCAGCTGTGGAATGTGTGTCAGTTAGGGTGTGGAAAGTCCCCAGGCTCCCCAGCAGGCAGAAG
TATGCAAAGCATGCATCTCAATTAGTCAGCAACCAGGTGTGGAAAGTCCCCAGGCTCCCCAGCAGGCAGA
AGTATGCAAAGCATGCATCTCAATTAGTCAGCAACCATAGTCCCGCCCCTAACTCCGCCCATCCCGCCCC
TAACTCCGCCCAGTTCCGCCCATTCTCCGCCCCATGGCTGACTAATTTTTTTTATTTATGCAGAGGCCGA
GGCCGCCTCGGCCTCTGAGCTATTCCAGAAGTAGTGAGGAGGCTTTTTTGGAGGCCTAGGCTTTTGCAAA
GATCGATCAAGAGACAGGATGAGGATCGTTTCGCATGATTGAACAAGATGGATTGCACGCAGGTTCTCCG
GCCGCTTGGGTGGAGAGGCTATTCGGCTATGACTGGGCACAACAGACAATCGGCTGCTCTGATGCCGCCG
TGTTCCGGCTGTCAGCGCAGGGGCGCCCGGTTCTTTTTGTCAAGACCGACCTGTCCGGTGCCCTGAATGA
ACTGCAAGACGAGGCAGCGCGGCTATCGTGGCTGGCCACGACGGGCGTTCCTTGCGCAGCTGTGCTCGAC
GTTGTCACTGAAGCGGGAAGGGACTGGCTGCTATTGGGCGAAGTGCCGGGGCAGGATCTCCTGTCATCTC
ACCTTGCTCCTGCCGAGAAAGTATCCATCATGGCTGATGCAATGCGGCGGCTGCATACGCTTGATCCGGC
TACCTGCCCATTCGACCACCAAGCGAAACATCGCATCGAGCGAGCACGTACTCGGATGGAAGCCGGTCTT
GTCGATCAGGATGATCTGGACGAAGAGCATCAGGGGCTCGCGCCAGCCGAACTGTTCGCCAGGCTCAAGG
CGAGCATGCCCGACGGCGAGGATCTCGTCGTGACCCATGGCGATGCCTGCTTGCCGAATATCATGGTGGA
AAATGGCCGCTTTTCTGGATTCATCGACTGTGGCCGGCTGGGTGTGGCGGACCGCTATCAGGACATAGCG
TTGGCTACCCGTGATATTGCTGAAGAGCTTGGCGGCGAATGGGCTGACCGCTTCCTCGTGCTTTACGGTA
TCGCCGCTCCCGATTCGCAGCGCATCGCCTTCTATCGCCTTCTTGACGAGTTCTTCTGAGCGGGACTCTG
GGGTTCGAAATGACCGACCAAGCGACGCCCAACCTGCCATCACGAGATTTCGATTCCACCGCCGCCTTCT
ATGAAAGGTTGGGCTTCGGAATCGTTTTCCGGGACGCCGGCTGGATGATCCTCCAGCGCGGGGATCTCAT
GCTGGAGTTCTTCGCCCACCCTAGGGGGAGGCTAACTGAAACACGGAAGGAGACAATACCGGAAGGAACC
CGCGCTATGACGGCAATAAAAAGACAGAATAAAACGCACGGTGTTGGGTCGTTTGTTCATAAACGCGGGG
TTCGGTCCCAGGGCTGGCACTCTGTCGATACCCCACCGAGACCCCATTGGGGCCAATACGCCCGCGTTTC
TTCCTTTTCCCCACCCCACCCCCCAAGTTCGGGTGAAGGCCCAGGGCTCGCAGCCAACGTCGGGGCGGCA
GGCCCTGCCATAGCCTCAGGTTACTCATATATACTTTAGATTGATTTAAAACTTCATTTTTAATTTAAAA
GGATCTAGGTGAAGATCCTTTTTGATAATCTCATGACCAAAATCCCTTAACGTGAGTTTTCGTTCCACTG
AGCGTCAGACCCCGTAGAAAAGATCAAAGGATCTTCTTGAGATCCTTTTTTTCTGCGCGTAATCTGCTGC
TTGCAAACAAAAAAACCACCGCTACCAGCGGTGGTTTGTTTGCCGGATCAAGAGCTACCAACTCTTTTTC
CGAAGGTAACTGGCTTCAGCAGAGCGCAGATACCAAATACTGTCCTTCTAGTGTAGCCGTAGTTAGGCCA
CCACTTCAAGAACTCTGTAGCACCGCCTACATACCTCGCTCTGCTAATCCTGTTACCAGTGGCTGCTGCC
AGTGGCGATAAGTCGTGTCTTACCGGGTTGGACTCAAGACGATAGTTACCGGATAAGGCGCAGCGGTCGG
GCTGAACGGGGGGTTCGTGCACACAGCCCAGCTTGGAGCGAACGACCTACACCGAACTGAGATACCTACA
GCGTGAGCTATGAGAAAGCGCCACGCTTCCCGAAGGGAGAAAGGCGGACAGGTATCCGGTAAGCGGCAGG
GTCGGAACAGGAGAGCGCACGAGGGAGCTTCCAGGGGGAAACGCCTGGTATCTTTATAGTCCTGTCGGGT
TTCGCCACCTCTGACTTGAGCGTCGATTTTTGTGATGCTCGTCAGGGGGGCGGAGCCTATGGAAAAACGC
CAGCAACGCGGCCTTTTTACGGTTCCTGGCCTTTTGCTGGCCTTTTGCTCACATGTTCTTTCCTGCGTTA
TCCCCTGATTCTGTGGATAACCGTATTACCGCCATGCAT
