Features (pLannotate 1.2.2; 16 found; start..end, strand, type, name):
     55..358     +  enhancer       CMV enhancer: human cytomegalovirus immediate early enhancer
    359..562     +  promoter       CMV promoter: human cytomegalovirus (CMV) immediate early promoter
    585..607     +  misc_feature   MCS (fragment): multiple cloning site
    613..3201    +  CDS            DNM1: DYN1_HUMAN - Also known as DNM. Experimental evidence at protein level: Swiss-Prot protein existence level 1. Microtubule-associated force-producing protein involved in producing microtubule bundles and able to bind and hydrolyze GTP. Most probably involved in vesicular trafficking processes. Involved in receptor-mediated endocytosis. From Homo sapiens (Human).
   3201..3245    +  misc_feature   MCS (fragment): multiple cloning site
   3259..3978    +  CDS            EGFP: the original enhanced GFP (Yang et al., 1996) mammalian codon-optimized
   3995..4078    +  CDS            large T antigen (fragment): large T antigen from SV40 (simian virus 40)
   4101..4222    +  polyA_signal   SV40 poly(A) signal: SV40 polyadenylation signal
   4256..4684    -  rep_origin     f1 ori (sequence partly withheld): f1 bacteriophage origin of replication; arrow indicates direction of (+) strand synthesis
   4711..4815    +  promoter       AmpR promoter: bla
   4817..5174    +  promoter       SV40 promoter: SV40 enhancer and early promoter
   5209..6003    +  CDS            NeoR/KanR: aminoglycoside phosphotransferase from Tn5; aph(3')-II (or nptII); confers resistance to neomycin, kanamycin, and G418 (Geneticin®)
   6024..6176    +  CDS            ble (fragment): BLE_KLEPN - Experimental evidence at protein level: Swiss-Prot protein existence level 1. Binding protein with a strong affinity to the bleomycin family of antibiotics. Binds to CL990; an antimitotic-antibiotic compound. From Klebsiella pneumoniae.
   6235..6282    +  polyA_signal   HSV TK poly(A) signal: herpes simplex virus thymidine kinase polyadenylation signal (Cole and Stacy, 1985)
   6373..6389    -  polyA_signal   bGH poly(A) signal (fragment): bovine growth hormone polyadenylation signal
   6611..7199    +  rep_origin     ori: high-copy-number ColE1/pMB1/pBR322/pUC origin of replication
>Addgene plasmid #112104 | pEGFP-N1 Dynamin1 T292A L293A P294A | addgene full sequence | sequence record 213732 | Addgene NGS Result
TTAATAGTAATCAATTACGGGGTCATTAGTTCATAGCCCATATATGGAGTTCCGCGTTACATAACTTACG
GTAAATGGCCCGCCTGGCTGACCGCCCAACGACCCCCGCCCATTGACGTCAATAATGACGTATGTTCCCA
TAGTAACGCCAATAGGGACTTTCCATTGACGTCAATGGGTGGAGTATTTACGGTAAACTGCCCACTTGGC
AGTACATCAAGTGTATCATATGCCAAGTACGCCCCCTATTGACGTCAATGACGGTAAATGGCCCGCCTGG
CATTATGCCCAGTACATGACCTTATGGGACTTTCCTACTTGGCAGTACATCTACGTATTAGTCATCGCTA
TTACCATGGTGATGCGGTTTTGGCAGTACATCAATGGGCGTGGATAGCGGTTTGACTCACGGGGATTTCC
AAGTCTCCACCCCATTGACGTCAATGGGAGTTTGTTTTGGCACCAAAATCAACGGGACTTTCCAAAATGT
CGTAACAACTCCGCCCCATTGACGCAAATGGGCGGTAGGCGTGTACGGTGGGAGGTCTATATAAGCAGAG
CTGGTTTAGTGAACCGTCAGATCCGCTAGCGCTACCGGACTCAGATCCTGCCATGGGCAACCGCGGCATG
GAAGATCTCATCCCGCTGGTCAACCGGCTGCAAGACGCCTTCTCTGCCATCGGCCAGAACGCGGACCTCG
ACCTGCCGCAGATCGCTGTGGTGGGCGGCCAGAGCGCCGGCAAGAGCTCGGTGCTCGAGAATTTCGTAGG
CAGGGACTTCTTGCCTCGAGGATCTGGCATTGTTACCCGACGTCCCCTGGTCTTGCAGCTGGTCAATGCA
ACCACAGAATATGCCGAGTTCCTGCACTGCAAGGGAAAGAAATTCACCGACTTCGAGGAGGTGCGCCTTG
AGATCGAGGCCGAGACCGACAGGGTCACCGGCACCAACAAGGGCATCTCGCCGGTGCCTATCAACCTCCG
CGTCTACTCGCCGCACGTGCTGAACCTGACCCTGGTGGACCTGCCCGGAATGACCAAGGTCCCGGTGGGG
GACCAACCTCCCGACATCGAGTTCCAGATCCGAGACATGCTTATGCAGTTTGTCACCAAGGAGAACTGCC
TCATCCTGGCCGTGTCCCCCGCCAACTCTGACCTGGCCAATTCTGACGCCCTCAAGGTCGCCAAGGAGGT
GGACCCCCAGGGCCAGCGCACCATCGGGGTCATCACCAAGCTGGACCTGATGGACGAGGGCACAGATGCC
CGTGATGTGCTGGAGAACAAGCTGCTCCCCCTGCGCAGAGGCTACATTGGAGTGGTGAACCGGAGCCAGA
AGGACATTGATGGCAAGAAGGACATTACCGCCGCCTTGGCTGCTGAACGAAAGTTCTTCCTCTCCCATCC
ATCTTATCGCCACTTGGCTGACCGTATGGGCACGCCCTACCTGCAGAAGGTCCTCAATCAGCAACTGACG
AACCACATCCGGGACGCCGCCGCCGGGCTGCGGAACAAGCTGCAGAGCCAGCTACTGTCCATTGAGAAGG
AGGTGGAGGAATACAAGAACTTCCGCCCTGATGACCCAGCTCGCAAGACCAAGGCCCTGCTGCAGATGGT
CCAGCAGTTTGCCGTAGACTTTGAGAAGCGCATTGAGGGCTCAGGAGATCAGATCGACACCTACGAACTG
TCAGGGGGAGCCCGCATTAACCGAATCTTCCACGAGCGCTTCCCTTTCGAGCTGGTCAAGATGGAGTTTG
ATGAGAAGGAACTCCGAAGGGAGATCAGCTATGCTATCAAGAATATCCATGGCATTAGAACGGGGCTGTT
TACCCCAGACATGGCCTTTGAGACCATTGTGAAAAAGCAGGTGAAGAAGATCCGAGAACCGTGTCTCAAG
TGTGTGGACATGGTTATCTCGGAGCTAATCAGCACCGTTAGACAGTGCACCAAGAAGCTCCAGCAGTACC
CGCGGCTACGGGAGGAGATGGAGCGCATCGTGACCACCCACATCCGGGAGCGCGAGGGCCGCACTAAGGA
GCAGGTCATGCTTCTCATCGATATCGAGCTGGCTTACATGAACACCAACCATGAGGACTTCATAGGCTTT
GCCAATGCTCAGCAGAGGAGCAACCAGATGAACAAGAAGAAGACTTCAGGGAACCAGGATGAGATTCTGG
TCATCCGCAAGGGCTGGCTGACTATCAATAATATTGGCATCATGAAAGGGGGCTCCAAGGAGTACTGGTT
TGTGCTGACTGCTGAGAATCTGTCCTGGTACAAGGATGATGAGGAGAAAGAGAAGAAATACATGCTGTCT
GTGGACAACCTCAAGCTGCGGGACGTGGAGAAGGGCTTTATGTCGAGCAAGCATATCTTTGCCCTCTTTA
ACACGGAGCAGAGGAATGTCTACAAGGATTATCGGCAGCTGGAGCTAGCCTGTGAGACACAGGAGGAGGT
GGACAGCTGGAAGGCCTCCTTCCTGAGGGCTGGCGTGTACCCTGAGCGTGTTGGGGACAAAGAGAAAGCC
AGCGAGACCGAGGAGAATGGCTCCGACAGCTTCATGCATTCCATGGACCCACAGCTGGAACGGCAAGTGG
AGACCATCCGGAATCTTGTGGACTCATACATGGCCATTGTCAACAAGACCGTGAGGGACCTCATGCCCAA
GACCATCATGCACCTCATGATTAACAATACCAAGGAGTTCATCTTCTCGGAGCTGCTGGCCAACCTGTAC
TCGTGTGGGGACCAGAACACGCTGATGGAGGAGTCGGCGGAGCAGGCACAGCGGCGCGACGAGATGCTGC
GCATGTACCACGCACTGAAGGAGGCGCTCAGCATCATCGGCAACATCAACACGACCACCGTCAGCACGCC
CATGCCCCCGCCCGTGGACGACTCCTGGCTGCAGGTGCAGAGCGTACCGGCCGGACGCAGGTCGCCCACG
TCCAGCCCCACGCCGCAGCGCCGAGCCCCCGCCGTGCCCCCAGCCCGGCCCGGGTCGCGGGGCCCTGCTC
CTGGGCCTCCGCCTGCTGGGTCCGCCCTGGGGGGGGCGCCCCCCGTGCCCTCCAGGCCGGGGGCTTCCCC
TGACCCTTTCGGCCCTCCCCCTCAGGTGCCCTCGCGCCCCAACCGCGCCCCGCCCGGGGTCCCCAGCCGA
TCGGGTCAGGCAAGTCCATCCCGTCCTGAGAGCCCCAGGCCCCCCTTCGACAAGCTTCGAATTCTGCAGT
CGACGGTACCGCGGGCCCGGGATCCACCGGTCGCCACCATGGTGAGCAAGGGCGAGGAGCTGTTCACCGG
GGTGGTGCCCATCCTGGTCGAGCTGGACGGCGACGTAAACGGCCACAAGTTCAGCGTGTCCGGCGAGGGC
GAGGGCGATGCCACCTACGGCAAGCTGACCCTGAAGTTCATCTGCACCACCGGCAAGCTGCCCGTGCCCT
GGCCCACCCTCGTGACCACCCTGACCTACGGCGTGCAGTGCTTCAGCCGCTACCCCGACCACATGAAGCA
GCACGACTTCTTCAAGTCCGCCATGCCCGAAGGCTACGTCCAGGAGCGCACCATCTTCTTCAAGGACGAC
GGCAACTACAAGACCCGCGCCGAGGTGAAGTTCGAGGGCGACACCCTGGTGAACCGCATCGAGCTGAAGG
GCATCGACTTCAAGGAGGACGGCAACATCCTGGGGCACAAGCTGGAGTACAACTACAACAGCCACAACGT
CTATATCATGGCCGACAAGCAGAAGAACGGCATCAAGGTGAACTTCAAGATCCGCCACAACATCGAGGAC
GGCAGCGTGCAGCTCGCCGACCACTACCAGCAGAACACCCCCATCGGCGACGGCCCCGTGCTGCTGCCCG
ACAACCACTACCTGAGCACCCAGTCCGCCCTGAGCAAAGACCCCAACGAGAAGCGCGATCACATGGTCCT
GCTGGAGTTCGTGACCGCCGCCGGGATCACTCTCGGCATGGACGAGCTGTACAAGTAAAGCGGCCGCGAC
TCTAGATCATAATCAGCCATACCACATTTGTAGAGGTTTTACTTGCTTTAAAAAACCTCCCACACCTCCC
CCTGAACCTGAAACATAAAATGAATGCAATTGTTGTTGTTAACTTGTTTATTGCAGCTTATAATGGTTAC
AAATAAAGCAATAGCATCACAAATTTCACAAATAAAGCATTTTTTTCACTGCATTCTAGTTGTGGTTTGT
CCAAACTCATCAATGTATCTTAAGGCGTAAATTGTAAGCGTTAATATTTTGTTAAAATTCGCGTTAAATT
TTTGTTAAATCAGCTCATTTTTTAACCAATAGGCCGAAATCGGCAAAATCCCTTATAAATCAAAAGAATA
GACCGAGATAGGGT
[37 nt withheld, positions 4355-4391]
AAAGAACGTGGACTCCAACGTCAAAGG
[49 nt withheld, positions 4419-4467]
T
[91 nt withheld, positions 4469-4559]
G
[124 nt withheld, positions 4561-4684]
CAGGTGGCACTTTTCGGGGAAATGTGCGCGGAACCCCTATTTGTTTATTTTTCTAAATACATTCAAATAT
GTATCCGCTCATGAGACAATAACCCTGATAAATGCTTCAATAATATTGAAAAAGGAAGAGTCCTGAGGCG
GAAAGAACCAGCTGTGGAATGTGTGTCAGTTAGGGTGTGGAAAGTCCCCAGGCTCCCCAGCAGGCAGAAG
TATGCAAAGCATGCATCTCAATTAGTCAGCAACCAGGTGTGGAAAGTCCCCAGGCTCCCCAGCAGGCAGA
AGTATGCAAAGCATGCATCTCAATTAGTCAGCAACCATAGTCCCGCCCCTAACTCCGCCCATCCCGCCCC
TAACTCCGCCCAGTTCCGCCCATTCTCCGCCCCATGGCTGACTAATTTTTTTTATTTATGCAGAGGCCGA
GGCCGCCTCGGCCTCTGAGCTATTCCAGAAGTAGTGAGGAGGCTTTTTTGGAGGCCTAGGCTTTTGCAAA
GATCGATCAAGAGACAGGATGAGGATCGTTTCGCATGATTGAACAAGATGGATTGCACGCAGGTTCTCCG
GCCGCTTGGGTGGAGAGGCTATTCGGCTATGACTGGGCACAACAGACAATCGGCTGCTCTGATGCCGCCG
TGTTCCGGCTGTCAGCGCAGGGGCGCCCGGTTCTTTTTGTCAAGACCGACCTGTCCGGTGCCCTGAATGA
ACTGCAAGACGAGGCAGCGCGGCTATCGTGGCTGGCCACGACGGGCGTTCCTTGCGCAGCTGTGCTCGAC
GTTGTCACTGAAGCGGGAAGGGACTGGCTGCTATTGGGCGAAGTGCCGGGGCAGGATCTCCTGTCATCTC
ACCTTGCTCCTGCCGAGAAAGTATCCATCATGGCTGATGCAATGCGGCGGCTGCATACGCTTGATCCGGC
TACCTGCCCATTCGACCACCAAGCGAAACATCGCATCGAGCGAGCACGTACTCGGATGGAAGCCGGTCTT
GTCGATCAGGATGATCTGGACGAAGAGCATCAGGGGCTCGCGCCAGCCGAACTGTTCGCCAGGCTCAAGG
CGAGCATGCCCGACGGCGAGGATCTCGTCGTGACCCATGGCGATGCCTGCTTGCCGAATATCATGGTGGA
AAATGGCCGCTTTTCTGGATTCATCGACTGTGGCCGGCTGGGTGTGGCGGACCGCTATCAGGACATAGCG
TTGGCTACCCGTGATATTGCTGAAGAGCTTGGCGGCGAATGGGCTGACCGCTTCCTCGTGCTTTACGGTA
TCGCCGCTCCCGATTCGCAGCGCATCGCCTTCTATCGCCTTCTTGACGAGTTCTTCTGAGCGGGACTCTG
GGGTTCGAAATGACCGACCAAGCGACGCCCAACCTGCCATCACGAGATTTCGATTCCACCGCCGCCTTCT
ATGAAAGGTTGGGCTTCGGAATCGTTTTCCGGGACGCCGGCTGGATGATCCTCCAGCGCGGGGATCTCAT
GCTGGAGTTCTTCGCCCACCCTAGGGGGAGGCTAACTGAAACACGGAAGGAGACAATACCGGAAGGAACC
CGCGCTATGACGGCAATAAAAAGACAGAATAAAACGCACGGTGTTGGGTCGTTTGTTCATAAACGCGGGG
TTCGGTCCCAGGGCTGGCACTCTGTCGATACCCCACCGAGACCCCATTGGGGCCAATACGCCCGCGTTTC
TTCCTTTTCCCCACCCCACCCCCCAAGTTCGGGTGAAGGCCCAGGGCTCGCAGCCAACGTCGGGGCGGCA
GGCCCTGCCATAGCCTCAGGTTACTCATATATACTTTAGATTGATTTAAAACTTCATTTTTAATTTAAAA
GGATCTAGGTGAAGATCCTTTTTGATAATCTCATGACCAAAATCCCTTAACGTGAGTTTTCGTTCCACTG
AGCGTCAGACCCCGTAGAAAAGATCAAAGGATCTTCTTGAGATCCTTTTTTTCTGCGCGTAATCTGCTGC
TTGCAAACAAAAAAACCACCGCTACCAGCGGTGGTTTGTTTGCCGGATCAAGAGCTACCAACTCTTTTTC
CGAAGGTAACTGGCTTCAGCAGAGCGCAGATACCAAATACTGTTCTTCTAGTGTAGCCGTAGTTAGGCCA
CCACTTCAAGAACTCTGTAGCACCGCCTACATACCTCGCTCTGCTAATCCTGTTACCAGTGGCTGCTGCC
AGTGGCGATAAGTCGTGTCTTACCGGGTTGGACTCAAGACGATAGTTACCGGATAAGGCGCAGCGGTCGG
GCTGAACGGGGGGTTCGTGCACACAGCCCAGCTTGGAGCGAACGACCTACACCGAACTGAGATACCTACA
GCGTGAGCTATGAGAAAGCGCCACGCTTCCCGAAGGGAGAAAGGCGGACAGGTATCCGGTAAGCGGCAGG
GTCGGAACAGGAGAGCGCACGAGGGAGCTTCCAGGGGGAAACGCCTGGTATCTTTATAGTCCTGTCGGGT
TTCGCCACCTCTGACTTGAGCGTCGATTTTTGTGATGCTCGTCAGGGGGGCGGAGCCTATGGAAAAACGC
CAGCAACGCGGCCTTTTTACGGTTCCTGGCCTTTTGCTGGCCTTTTGCTCACATGTTCTTTCCTGCGTTA
TCCCCTGATTCTGTGGATAACCGTATTACCGCCATGCATTAGTTA
