>Addgene plasmid #112104 | pEGFP-N1 Dynamin1 T292A L293A P294A | depositor partial sequence | sequence record 211030 | hDynamin1 T292A L293A P294A
ATGGGCAACCGCGGCATGGAAGATCTCATCCCGCTGGTCAACCGGCTGCAAGACGCCTTCTCTGCCATCG
GCCAGAACGCGGACCTCGACCTGCCGCAGATCGCTGTGGTGGGCGGCCAGAGCGCCGGCAAGAGCTCGGT
GCTCGAGAATTTCGTAGGCAGGGACTTCTTGCCTCGAGGATCTGGCATTGTTACCCGACGTCCCCTGGTC
TTGCAGCTGGTCAATGCAACCACAGAATATGCCGAGTTCCTGCACTGCAAGGGAAAGAAATTCACCGACT
TCGAGGAGGTGCGCCTTGAGATCGAGGCCGAGACCGACAGGGTCACCGGCACCAACAAGGGCATCTCGCC
GGTGCCTATCAACCTCCGCGTCTACTCGCCGCACGTGCTGAACCTGACCCTGGTGGACCTGCCCGGAATG
ACCAAGGTCCCGGTGGGGGACCAACCTCCCGACATCGAGTTCCAGATCCGAGACATGCTTATGCAGTTTG
TCACCAAGGAGAACTGCCTCATCCTGGCCGTGTCCCCCGCCAACTCTGACCTGGCCAATTCTGACGCCCT
CAAGGTCGCCAAGGAGGTGGACCCCCAGGGCCAGCGCACCATCGGGGTCATCACCAAGCTGGACCTGATG
GACGAGGGCACAGATGCCCGTGATGTGCTGGAGAACAAGCTGCTCCCCCTGCGCAGAGGCTACATTGGAG
TGGTGAACCGGAGCCAGAAGGACATTGATGGCAAGAAGGACATTACCGCCGCCTTGGCTGCTGAACGAAA
GTTCTTCCTCTCCCATCCATCTTATCGCCACTTGGCTGACCGTATGGGCACGCCCTACCTGCAGAAGGTC
CTCAATCAGCAACTGACGAACCACATCCGGGACGCCGCCGCCGGGCTGCGGAACAAGCTGCAGAGCCAGC
TACTGTCCATTGAGAAGGAGGTGGAGGAATACAAGAACTTCCGCCCTGATGACCCAGCTCGCAAGACCAA
GGCCCTGCTGCAGATGGTCCAGCAGTTTGCCGTAGACTTTGAGAAGCGCATTGAGGGCTCAGGAGATCAG
ATCGACACCTACGAACTGTCAGGGGGAGCCCGCATTAACCGAATCTTCCACGAGCGCTTCCCTTTCGAGC
TGGTCAAGATGGAGTTTGATGAGAAGGAACTCCGAAGGGAGATCAGCTATGCTATCAAGAATATCCATGG
CATTAGAACGGGGCTGTTTACCCCAGACATGGCCTTTGAGACCATTGTGAAAAAGCAGGTGAAGAAGATC
CGAGAACCGTGTCTCAAGTGTGTGGACATGGTTATCTCGGAGCTAATCAGCACCGTTAGACAGTGCACCA
AGAAGCTCCAGCAGTACCCGCGGCTACGGGAGGAGATGGAGCGCATCGTGACCACCCACATCCGGGAGCG
CGAGGGCCGCACTAAGGAGCAGGTCATGCTTCTCATCGATATCGAGCTGGCTTACATGAACACCAACCAT
GAGGACTTCATAGGCTTTGCCAATGCTCAGCAGAGGAGCAACCAGATGAACAAGAAGAAGACTTCAGGGA
ACCAGGATGAGATTCTGGTCATCCGCAAGGGCTGGCTGACTATCAATAATATTGGCATCATGAAAGGGGG
CTCCAAGGAGTACTGGTTTGTGCTGACTGCTGAGAATCTGTCCTGGTACAAGGATGATGAGGAGAAAGAG
AAGAAATACATGCTGTCTGTGGACAACCTCAAGCTGCGGGACGTGGAGAAGGGCTTTATGTCGAGCAAGC
ATATCTTTGCCCTCTTTAACACGGAGCAGAGGAATGTCTACAAGGATTATCGGCAGCTGGAGCTAGCCTG
TGAGACACAGGAGGAGGTGGACAGCTGGAAGGCCTCCTTCCTGAGGGCTGGCGTGTACCCTGAGCGTGTT
GGGGACAAAGAGAAAGCCAGCGAGACCGAGGAGAATGGCTCCGACAGCTTCATGCATTCCATGGACCCAC
AGCTGGAACGGCAAGTGGAGACCATCCGGAATCTTGTGGACTCATACATGGCCATTGTCAACAAGACCGT
GAGGGACCTCATGCCCAAGACCATCATGCACCTCATGATTAACAATACCAAGGAGTTCATCTTCTCGGAG
CTGCTGGCCAACCTGTACTCGTGTGGGGACCAGAACACGCTGATGGAGGAGTCGGCGGAGCAGGCACAGC
GGCGCGACGAGATGCTGCGCATGTACCACGCACTGAAGGAGGCGCTCAGCATCATCGGCAACATCAACAC
GACCACCGTCAGCACGCCCATGCCCCCGCCCGTGGACGACTCCTGGCTGCAGGTGCAGAGCGTACCGGCC
GGACGCAGGTCGCCCACGTCCAGCCCCACGCCGCAGCGCCGAGCCCCCGCCGTGCCCCCAGCCCGGCCCG
GGTCGCGGGGCCCTGCTCCTGGGCCTCCGCCTGCTGGGTCCGCCCTGGGGGGGGCGCCCCCCGTGCCCTC
CAGGCCGGGGGCTTCCCCTGACCCTTTCGGCCCTCCCCCTCAGGTGCCCTCGCGCCCCAACCGCGCCCCG
CCCGGGGTCCCCAGCCGATCGGGTCAGGCAAGTCCATCCCGTCCTGAGAGCCCCAGGCCCCCCTTCGACA
AGCTT
